Addgene plasmid #164940: pDestTol2-actinb-kcnj13-EGFP
Purpose: Tol2 construct: actinb (actb2) promoter driven zebrafish kcnj13 fused with EGFP at the C terminus
Depositing lab: GuangJun Zhang. Depositing organization: Purdue University. Publication: Potassium Channel-Associated Bioelectricity of the Dermomyotome Determines Fin Patterning in Zebrafish. Silic MR, Wu Q, Kim BH, Golling G, Chen KH, Freitas R, Chubykin AA, Mittal SK, Zhang G. Genetics. 2020 Aug;215(4):1067-1084. doi: 10.1534/genetics.120.303390. Epub 2020 Jun 16. PubMed 32546498.
Backbone
  Vector backbone: pDestTol2pA2
  Backbone size w/o insert (bp): 4179
  Total vector size (bp): 11696
  Vector type: Tol2 transposon destination vector
Growth in bacteria
  Bacterial resistance: Ampicillin, 100 μg/mL
  Growth temperature: 37°C
  Growth strain: NEB Stable
  Copy number: High Copy
Gene/Insert
  Gene/Insert name: kcnj13 (alt name: kir7.1)
  Species: D. rerio (zebrafish)
  Insert size (bp): 1093
  Mutation: Stop codon deleted
  Entrez Gene: kcnj13 (a.k.a. ja, kir7, kir7.1, ob)
  Promoter: actinb (actb2) promoter
  Tag / fusion protein: EGFP (C terminal on insert)
  Cloning method: Gateway Cloning
  Sequencing primers: 5′ M13R; 3′ T7
Terms and licenses: Academic/Nonprofit Terms; Industry Terms: Not Available to Industry
How to cite: pDestTol2-actinb-kcnj13-EGFP was a gift from GuangJun Zhang (Addgene plasmid # 164940 ; http://n2t.net/addgene:164940 ; RRID:Addgene_164940)
