[The description below was written by a language model from this plasmid's Addgene catalogue record and pLannotate feature annotations shown in this document.]
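Description:
pDestTol2-actinb-kcnj13-EGFP is a Tol2 transposon expression clone for zebrafish transgenesis, assembled by Gateway recombination into the pDestTol2pA2 destination backbone. It is maintained in E. coli through a high-copy ColE1/pUC-type origin and selected with ampicillin via the β-lactamase gene. A fragment of an M13 phage origin and pBluescript-derived remnants (lac promoter and operator, T3 and T7 promoters, partial multiple cloning site) are also annotated. The catalogue lists a total size of about 11.7 kb, whereas the sequenced record that was annotated is 11,439 nt.

The payload is the zebrafish inward-rectifier potassium channel gene kcnj13 (kir7.1), with its stop codon removed so that it reads through into EGFP at the C terminus. In the feature table the channel coding sequence, recognised by homology to human KCNJ13, lies between attB1 and attB2. EGFP follows directly after attB2, and an SV40 polyadenylation signal lies downstream, though it is annotated on the opposite strand. According to the record, expression is driven by the actinb (actb2) promoter. This promoter is not annotated as a feature, but it presumably occupies the long unannotated stretch between attB4 and attB1, consistent with a multisite Gateway layout. The Tol2 arms are likewise not labelled. The short hit to medaka tyrosinase probably reflects flanking sequence from the locus where Tol2 was originally found, but the record does not confirm this.

When supplied with Tol2 transposase, the cassette between the transposon ends can integrate into the fish genome. This gives expression of a fluorescently tagged Kcnj13 channel from the actb2 promoter, which is generally regarded as broadly active. The associated publication concerns potassium channel-dependent bioelectric control of fin patterning in zebrafish.
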