Features (pLannotate 1.2.2; 19 found; start..end, strand, type, name):
    160..180     +  protein_bind   attB1: mutant version of attB; core recombination site for the Gateway® BP reaction BP Clonase™
    240..1280    +  CDS            KCNJ13: KCJ13_HUMAN - Experimental evidence at protein level: Swiss-Prot protein existence level 1. Inward rectifier potassium channels are characterized by a greater tendency to allow potassium to flow into the cell rather than out of it. Their voltage dependence is regulated by the concentration of extracellular potassium; as external potassium is raised, the voltage range of the channel opening shifts to more positive voltages. The inward rectification is mainly due to the blockage of outward current by internal magnesium. KCNJ13 has a very low single channel conductance, low sensitivity to block b
   1312..1332    -  protein_bind   attB2: mutant version of attB; core recombination site for the Gateway® BP reaction BP Clonase™
   1338..2054    +  CDS            EGFP: EGFP is a basic (constitutively fluorescent) green fluorescent protein published in 1996, derived from Aequorea victoria. It is reported to be a rapidly-maturing weak dimer with moderate acid sensitivity.
   2108..2126    -  promoter       T7 promoter: promoter for bacteriophage T7 RNA polymerase
   2131..2265    -  polyA_signal   SV40 poly(A) signal: SV40 polyadenylation signal
   2288..2371    -  CDS            large T antigen (fragment): large T antigen from SV40 (simian virus 40)
   2937..2977    -  misc_feature   MCS (fragment): pBluescript multiple cloning site
   2990..3008    -  promoter       T3 promoter: promoter for bacteriophage T3 RNA polymerase
   3051..3073    -  protein_bind   lac operator (fragment): The lac repressor binds to the lac operator to inhibit transcription in E. coli. This inhibition can be relieved by adding lactose or isopropyl-β-D-thiogalactopyranoside (IPTG). lac repressor encoded by lacI
   3077..3107    -  promoter       lac promoter: promoter for the E. coli lac operon
   3122..3143    -  protein_bind   CAP binding site: CAP binding activates transcription in the presence of cAMP. E. coli catabolite activator protein
   3156..3241    -  CDS            lacI (fragment): lac repressor; lacI; The lac repressor binds to the lac operator to inhibit transcription in E. coli. This inhibition can be relieved by adding lactose or isopropyl-β-D-thiogalactopyranoside (IPTG).
   3431..4019    -  rep_origin     ori: high-copy-number ColE1/pMB1/pBR322/pUC origin of replication
   4190..5050    -  CDS            AmpR: β-lactamase; bla; confers resistance to ampicillin, carbenicillin, and related antibiotics
   5051..5155    -  promoter       AmpR promoter: bla
   5181..5402    -  rep_origin     M13 ori (fragment) (sequence partly withheld): M13 bacteriophage origin of replication; arrow indicates direction of (+) strand synthesis
   5402..5689    +  CDS            tyr (fragment) (sequence partly withheld): TYRO_ORYLA - Also known as tyro. Experimental evidence at transcript level: Swiss-Prot protein existence level 2. This is a copper-containing oxidase that functions in the formation of pigments such as melanins and other polyphenolic compounds. From Oryzias latipes (Japanese rice fish) (Japanese killifish).
   6271..6291    +  protein_bind   attB4: mutant version of attB; core recombination site for the Gateway® BP reaction BP Clonase™
>Addgene plasmid #164940 | pDestTol2-actinb-kcnj13-EGFP | addgene full sequence | sequence record 325641 | Addgene NGS Result
ATCTGAGGCGCGCGCTGTCACTAGCGCCCACCAGCGGTCAGACTGTAGAATGCAGAGCAAAACAGGAAGT
TGACTCCAGATGGTCACATGCTTGCTGAAACGCCTCTCCCTGGCAGCAGTGCAATTCTAACAGTTTCCCT
TTCTTTTACAGTTCAGCCTCAAGTTTGTACAAAAAAGCAGGCTCCGCGGCCGCCCCCTTCACCATGCCTA
CCACCATGACAAACACCACCGCTGACCAAAAGGCCTCCTGCCCTTTGATGGTCAAACCTCAGCGTCGCCG
CCTGGTCAGCAAAGACGGTCGGAGCCAGACAAGAGGAAACACAAGAGGAGGCTCCAGAGAGACGTGTTTC
AGTGCTCTGCGGGACTTGTGGGGCACATGGCTGGCGCTACGGTGGCGGTGGGTGGTTTTGGCATTTTGTG
GCTCATTCCTGCTTCACTGGCTGCTGTTTGCTGTATTATGGTACCTGCTGGCTCGGGTCAATGGAGACCT
GGATGTCCTGGATCATGATTCTCCTCCTCCCGGTCATGTGCTGTGTGTTAAACATGTGAATGGGTTCACA
GCCGCTTTTTCATTCGCCCTGGAGACGCAACTCACTATTGGGTATGGCACCATGTACCCAAATGCAGACT
GTCCCACTGCCATCGCGCTGCTTGCCCTGCAGATGCTGCTGGGACTCATGCTGGAGGCCTTTATCACTGG
TGCATTTGTAGCCAAGTTCTCTCGGCCTCAGAAGCGATGTGACGGGATCCTATTCAGCCCTCAGGCTGTG
GTGTGTGAGCAGAAAGGCCAGCGCTGTCTAATGTTTCGAGTGTGTAACCTCCAGCCACAGCCGCTAGTGG
ACGTATCCGTGAGTGCTGTCCTCTACGAGGAGCGAGACGATCACGAACTCCACCAAACTGCTCTGGAGTT
CAGCATCGACAACCTGGGCTCCAGATCTTGCCCTCTTTTCCTCTCCCCTCTGACCTTCTTTCACCCTTTA
AATCCATCCACTCCTTTCATCAACAACCCAAGCAGCCAAACACACTTTGAGCTTGTAGTGTTTCTCACTG
CGACTCAGGAAAGCACAGGGTCTGGTTACCACAAGAGGACGTCTTACCTGCCTGACGAGATCCAATATGG
CTACTGCTTCTCCAAGGTGACGTCTGTACACCAGAACAAAACCCCAAACATGCGCTATTTTGACACGGTG
CCCTGTCCCCTCACACTAGCCAACACACACACCACTGATACACCGGATAAAGAGCATGTGGTGGTTCAGC
TGAATGGAGAAGGCAGCGACCGCGTGGAGAAGAAGGGTGGGCGCGCCGACCCAGCTTTCTTGTACAAAGT
GGCCACCATGGTGAGCAAGGGCGAGGAGCTGTTCACCGGGGTGGTGCCCATCCTGGTCGAGCTGGACGGC
GACGTAAACGGCCACAAGTTCAGCGTGTCCGGCGAGGGCGAGGGCGATGCCACCTACGGCAAGCTGACCC
TGAAGTTCATCTGCACCACCGGCAAGCTGCCCGTGCCCTGGCCCACCCTCGTGACCACCCTGACCTACGG
CGTGCAGTGCTTCAGCCGCTACCCCGACCACATGAAGCAGCACGACTTCTTCAAGTCCGCCATGCCCGAA
GGCTACGTCCAGGAGCGCACCATCTTCTTCAAGGACGACGGCAACTACAAGACCCGCGCCGAGGTGAAGT
TCGAGGGCGACACCCTGGTGAACCGCATCGAGCTGAAGGGCATCGACTTCAAGGAGGACGGCAACATCCT
GGGGCACAAGCTGGAGTACAACTACAACAGCCACAACGTCTATATCATGGCCGACAAGCAGAAGAACGGC
ATCAAGGTGAACTTCAAGATCCGCCACAACATCGAGGACGGCAGCGTGCAGCTCGCCGACCACTACCAGC
AGAACACCCCCATCGGCGACGGCCCCGTGCTGCTGCCCGACAACCACTACCTGAGCACCCAGTCCGCCCT
GAGCAAAGACCCCAACGAGAAGCGCGATCACATGGTCCTGCTGGAGTTCGTGACCGCCGCCGGGATCACT
CTCGGCATGGACGAGCTGTACAAGGGCGGTGGAAGATCTGGGAATTCAAGGCCTCTCGAGCCTCTAGATT
CTGCAGCCCTATAGTGAGTCGTATTACGTAGATCCAGACATGATAAGATACATTGATGAGTTTGGACAAA
CCACAACTAGAATGCAGTGAAAAAAATGCTTTATTTGTGAAATTTGTGATGCTATTGCTTTATTTGTAAC
CATTATAAGCTGCAATAAACAAGTTAACAACAACAATTGCATTCATTTTATGTTTCAGGTTCAGGGGGAG
GTGTGGGAGGTTTTTTAAAGCAAGTAAAACCTCTACAAATGTGGTATGGCTGATTATGATCCTCTAGATC
AGATCTGCGAAGATACGGCCACGGGTGCTCTTGATCCTGTGGCTGATTTTGGACTGTGCTGCTCGCAGCT
GCTGATGAATCACATACTTCCTCCATTTTCTTCCACTGATTGACTGTTATAATTTCCCTAATTTCCAGGT
CAAGGTGCTGTGCATTGTGGTAATAGATGTGACATGACGTCACTTCCAAAGGACCAATGAACATGTCTGA
CCAATTTCATATAATGTGAAAACGATTTTCATAGGCAGAATAAATAACATTTAAATTAAACTGGGCATCA
GCGCAATTCAATTGGTTTGGTAATAGCAAGGGAAAATAGAATGAAGTGATCTCCAAAAAATAAGTACTTT
TTGACTGTAAATAAAATTGTAAGGAGTAAAAAGTACTTTTTTTTCTAAAAAAATGTAATTAAGTAAAAGT
AAAAGTATTGATTTTTAATTGTACTCAAGTAAAGTAAAAATCCCCAAAAATAATACTTAAGTACAGTAAT
CAAGTAAAATTACTCAAGTACTTTACACCTCTGGTTCTTGACCCCCTACCTTCAGCAAGCCCAGCAGATC
CACTAGTTCTAGAGCGGCCGCCACCGCGGTGGAGCTCCAGCTTTTGTTCCCTTTAGTGAGGGTTAATTGC
GCGCTTGGCGTAATCATGGTCATAGCTGTTTCCTGTGTGAAATTGTTATCCGCTCACAATTCCACACAAC
ATACGAGCCGGAAGCATAAAGTGTAAAGCCTGGGGTGCCTAATGAGTGAGCTAACTCACATTAATTGCGT
TGCGCTCACTGCCCGCTTTCCAGTCGGGAAACCTGTCGTGCCAGCTGCATTAATGAATCGGCCAACGCGC
GGGGAGAGGCGGTTTGCGTATNNNNNNNNNNNNNNNNNNNNCGCTCACTGACTCGCTGCGCTCGGTCGTT
CGGCTGCGGCGAGCGGTATCAGCTCACTCAAAGGCGGTAATACGGTTATCCACAGAATCAGGGGATAACG
CAGGAAAGAACATGTGAGCAAAAGGCCAGCAAAAGGCCAGGAACCGTAAAAAGGCCGCGTTGCTGGCGTT
TTTCCATAGGCTCCGCCCCCCTGACGAGCATCACAAAAATCGACGCTCAAGTCAGAGGTGGCGAAACCCG
ACAGGACTATAAAGATACCAGGCGTTTCCCCCTGGAAGCTCCCTCGTGCGCTCTCCTGTTCCGACCCTGC
CGCTTACCGGATACCTGTCCGCCTTTCTCCCTTCGGGAAGCGTGGCGCTTTCTCATAGCTCACGCTGTAG
GTATCTCAGTTCGGTGTAGGTCGTTCGCTCCAAGCTGGGCTGTGTGCACGAACCCCCCGTTCAGCCCGAC
CGCTGCGCCTTATCCGGTAACTATCGTCTTGAGTCCAACCCGGTAAGACACGACTTATCGCCACTGGCAG
CAGCCACTGGTAACAGGATTAGCAGAGCGAGGTATGTAGGCGGTGCTACAGAGTTCTTGAAGTGGTGGCC
TAACTACGGCTACACTAGAAGAACAGTATTTGGTATCTGCGCTCTGCTGAAGCCAGTTACCTTCGGAAAA
AGAGTTGGTAGCTCTTGATCCGGCAAACAAACCACCGCTGGTAGCGGTGGTTTTTTTGTTTGCAAGCAGC
AGATTACGCGCAGAAAAAAAGGATCTCAAGAAGATCCTTTGATCTTTTCTACGGGGTCTGACGCTCAGTG
GAACGAAAACTCACGTTAAGGCATTTTGGTCATGAGATTATCAAAAAGGATCTTCACCTAGATCCTTTTA
AATTAAAAATGAAGTTTTAAATCAATCTAAAGTATATATGAGTAAACTTGGTCTGACAGTTACCAATGCT
TAATCAGTGAGGCACCTATCTCAGCGATCTGTCTATTTCGTTCATCCATAGTTGCCTGACTCCCCGTCGT
GTAGATAACTACGATACGGGAGGGCTTACCATCTGGCCCCAGTGCTGCAATGATACCGCGAGACCCACGC
TCACCGGCTCCAGATTTATCAGCAATAAACCAGCCAGCCGGAAGGGCCGAGCGCAGAAGTGGTCCTGCAA
CTTTATCCGCCTCCATCCAGTCTATTAATTGTTGCCGGGAAGCTAGAGTAAGTAGTTCGCCAGTTAATAG
TTTGCGCAACGTTGTTGCCATTGCTACAGGCATCGTGGTGTCACGCTCGTCGTTTGGTATGGCTTCATTC
AGCTCCGGTTCCCAACGATCAAGGCGAGTTACATGATCCCCCATGTTGTGCAAAAAAGCGGTTAGCTCCT
TCGGTCCTCCGATCGTTGTCAGAAGTAAGTTGGCCGCAGTGTTATCACTCATGGTTATGGCAGCACTGCA
TAATTCTCTTACTGTCATGCCATCCGTAAGATGCTTTTCTGTGACTGGTGAGTACTCAACCAAGTCATTC
TGAGAATAGTGTATGCGGCGACCGAGTTGCTCTTGCCCGGCGTCAATACGGGATAATACCGCGCCACATA
GCAGAACTTTAAAAGTGCTCATCATTGGAAAACGTTCTTCGGGGCGAAAACTCTCAAGGATCTTACCGCT
GTTGAGATCCAGTTCGATGTAACCCACTCGTGCACCCAACTGATCTTCAGCATCTTTTACTTTCACCAGC
GTTTCTGGGTGAGCAAAAACAGGAAGGCAAAATGCCGCAAAAAAGGGAATAAGGGCGACACGGAAATGTT
GAATACTCATACTCTTCCTTTTTCAATATTATTGAAGCATTTATCAGGGTTATTGTCTCATGAGCGGATA
CATATTTGAATGTATTTAGAAAAATAAACAAATAGGGGTTCCGCGCACATTTCCCCGAAAAGTGCCACCT
AAATTGTAAGCGTTAATATTTTGTTAAAATTCGCGTTAAATTTTTGTTAAATCAGCTCATTTTTTAACCA
ATAGGCCGAAATCGGCAAAATCCCTTATAAATCAAAAGAATAGACCGAGATAGGGT
[37 nt withheld, positions 5307-5343]
AAAGAACGTGGACTCCAACGTCAAAGG
[32 nt withheld, positions 5371-5402]
GCTGGCTAAGAACTCATCAGCCTCCCCGGTCCATCTACCCACGTACCAATGCACCAATTGGCCACAATGA
CGGCTACTACATGGTGCCATTCCTTCCTCTTTATAGGAATGGAGACTACCTCCTGTCCAACAATGCTCTT
GGATACGAGTACGCCTACCTGTTGGACCCAGGTCATTGCACAACACCAGAAATGCCCTCTGATCTGCAAA
AGACGTGAATATCTGTTCAGACACCCATATCCACTCTGTTCCACACAGGTCAGAGGTTTGTCCAGGAGTT
CTTGACAGAGGTGTAAAAAGTACTCAAAAATTTTACTCAAGTGAAAGTACAAGTACTTAGGGAAAATTTT
ACTCAATTAAAAGTAAAAGTATCTGGCTAGAATCTTACTTGAGTAAAAGTAAAAAAGTACTCCATTAAAA
TTGTACTTGAGTATTAAGGAAGTAAAAGTAAAAGCAAGAAAGAAAACTAGAGATTCTTGTTTAAGCTTTT
AATCTCAAAAAACATTAAATGAAATGCATACAAGGTTTTATCCTGCTTTAGAACTGTTTGTATTTAATTA
TCAAACTATAAGACAGACAATCTAATGCCAGTACACGCTACTCAAAGTTGTAAAACCTCAGATTTAACTT
CAGTAGAAGCTGATTCTCAAAATTGTTAGTGTCAAGCCTAGCTCTTTTGGGGCTGAAAAGCAATCCTGCA
GTGCTGAAAAGCCTCTCACAGGCAGCCGATGCGGGAAGAGGTGTATTAGTCTTGATAGAGAGGCTGCAAA
TAGCAGGAAACGTGAGCAGAGACTCCCTGGTGTCTGAAACACAGGCCAGATGGGCCCTCGAGCAGGAAAC
AGCTATGACCATGATTACGCCAAGCTATCAACTTTGTATAGAAAAGTTGAAAATTCCAGTTTGAAGAAAC
TTTTCAAGACTCACCTTTTCACTGTTGGTCTTAATTTAGGTTGATTATTTTTGTCAATTTAATAATTACA
TTGTATTGTTCATATTTTATTGTCTTATTGTGGTGTTTTTACAGCTTTTTTATTGTTCTGCTTTGTTACT
GTTTGCCTTGTATGCATTGTAGCGCTTTGGGTCTGAGAAAAGCGCACTATAAATAAACTGTATTATTATT
ATTAGGGATGGACATCACGGTGGCGCGATGGGTGGCACAATTACCTCACAGCAAGTAGGTTGCTGTTTAG
AGCCCCGGCTGGATCAGTTGGCAGTTCTGTGTGGAGTTTGCATGTTCTCCCTGTTCAAGTAGGTTTCCTC
CCGGTGCTCTGGTTTCCCCTCACAAGTCCAAAGACATGATGTATAGGTGAATGGGGTAAGCTAAATTGAC
CATAGTGAGTGTGTGTGTGTGTGTGAATGAGAGTGTATAGGTGTTTCCCAGTGTTAGGTTGCAACTGGAA
GGACATCTGCTGTGTAAAACATATGCAGGATAAGTTGGCGGTTCATTCCCCTATGGTGACCCCTGGTTAA
TTAAAGGACTAAGTTGAAAATGAATGAATGAATGAATGATTAGAGATAAACCGATACCACTTTTTTACAA
ACCGATATGAGTACAAGTATAATAGTTTCTGTTACTCGACAATACTGAGTACCGATTCTGATACTTCTTG
GATTTGGTTTCAATGTAATTAATTTGAAAGAAGGTTTTATTTCTTGCCTGTCGCAAGGATGAACACAAAA
ATCTTTACCAGAAGGATATTTTAAGCTAAGAATATACGCACGTTGTTGACAACCCTGTATCGATTACCGA
TTAAACGTGGACATTTAAAGGATAAGTTATGCTTGCGCCATCACAACTTTACACATTACATGATCAAAGA
TCATATTGAATATTCGGTTTATTCGTCAGAAGCCTATAGATTTGTTAAAAGTGTATTTTATAAACGGATG
GTTTATAAAGACTAAGCTATTAATATATCAGACATTCATTAATACATCAAGACATCGATGTCAGGTAGGA
CAACAAATCACATCCATGTAATGAAATCTTGTTGAGTGGTATTGGTGCGTGGTTTCAGCATTTCATGTGC
AATACGAGTAAGAATATTTTAACCAAGTATCGACCCAAAACCTGATACTGGTATCGGTGCATCCCTTATT
ATTATTATTATCAAAAACACACTTGTTTTATTTATGTGGGTGCCAAACAACAAACTATGAAATGCAGCAT
GACACGCCCAAAAAGTGTTCCTTTGAGAACAACTTCATAAATATGTTTCTTATCATTATGCATGAATGGT
GTACTGGGAGAGCTTTGGTATCAGAATTGAGATAAGAGACTTTGGCATTCTAAAGGACAATGACATTATC
ACACTGACAGTCAACAACACTTTATTGCTCTGGAAATCTTATGTCATGGGGCAAAGCTGAGGTTCATTAG
GACAGTACCTTATTTAGAGATGAATGGGAAGGCTGTAGTGGGCTGCTATCAGGGAAGGGTGGTGGTCCTC
GGGGGAACTATGGACTCACAAAAGCACATCTGCTGTAACAAGATCCCCTGTGCAATCTACAAAAGTTACA
AAGAGAAGCATGGTTGGTTAAAAAATAGAATTGACTGGATATGCTGAATGCATTGTTTGTTGTGTGTTAC
ATCACATTAACCACAGATTGGTGCTAAATATTTGCTTATCTTATAAAAACCTGTGTGTTTATAAAGGGGG
GTGTGGATGGATGCTTGGCATTCTTTGAAAAGATGTTGGGGGATGGAAGGAGGAGACCTTATTGATGAGT
ATCCAGTTTGCAGATAACAAGTTTTTAGACATTCATACTATGATGCTGTTTATGTCTGTTTTTTCTCATT
TTTTCTATACACAAACAGCTATAAAACATTCACTTTTATATCTGATGCTGTATATTAAATTTCGTTGTAT
TTATTCTGTTTGCTCTGTTGGGTCATAGCTAGGGCCAGACAGAATCTGCTGACATTTTTTGCTTTTTCTG
CAGAGAATTTTGTAAACAATCTGTGATTTATGCGAGATTTTTTCGGGAGTATCGTAACTAAAAACTTACT
ATATGAAATAAAAAAAAATAATACCTTTTTAACTTTTAATAAATATATACAATGCAAGTCCACCTAGATC
CAATTATTTGGTCGACAAAGCAAGTCTCTCACATAATATATCTTCTAAAAGACAGAAAACATTACTTTCA
GACCATATTGTAATCAAATGAACACTTTCATATTAGTCAATAATATTACGGAAATGTATTTAAAAACTGA
ATAAACATATATTTACACCTTTGTCTTTATTTCTAGAGTGCTTTTACAATGTAGATTGTGTCAAAGCAGC
TTAACTTAGAGGATTAGTATAGTAAATTGAAACTGTGTCAGTCCATTTTTTAAGAGTTTAAGTTCAGTTC
AGTTTAGTTCAGTGTGAGTTAATTTTTACTGCTGAGAGTCCAAACACTAAAGAGCAAATCCAAATACACA
AGTCAATAAATAAACTCAATGATGGGCTAAAGATCTGGGGAAATCTGCAGATTTCTGTGCGCACAGATTC
TGTGTGGGCCTAGTCATTACCTATACTCAACGTTTACTCTGAGAAACTTCCATATTTTAGAGGTAAAATG
CTCAGAATTGTAAAAAGTCTTGTCAAAATACTTGGAATTTGCCAAAAACAAAATAAAAGTCACATCACCT
CATTGTCCTTGGTATCAGCAAGCACTTTTAACACAATCAGCTGTTTTTGTTTATAACTCCCACTGAAGGC
CATGTGCATTACTCCCAAGTTACACAGTAAAAAGTCACATGTAGTTTATCATGATCACTGCTGCTCAAGC
ACAGCTTTATCTGTTATTCAGTGTGGCAATATCTGAAATGTGTGCAAAATATTATTTATTGTAGCTGATC
ACCAACACTTTCAGTGTTTTTTTTTTCTACTTTTAATGAGAATTATGTTCTTAGGATTTATCCTTATAAA
CCTCTTTAAAAAGAAATGTTATGTCTGCATAGACACGACATGAAATTATGAACAGAAAATTTAACTATTT
AAGATCAAGACTTGACATATAACATTTCTAATGAACATTAAACCTGAGGTAGGCCCACTTGCAAAAATGT
AACTGCTATCACTCACTTTATACATCATTGTGTAACTTGTACACACAAAAATAGTGAAGCAATGTGGCAT
GGAATGCAGGTCCCATTCATTCAAAGTTATTAAAGCACTTTCTTAAAGTGCATTACTACTGAGCTAAGAC
CAGCTAGTTGCTCATACAACATACTACAAGTAGTGTCATCCTAATTTGGATAAAAAAAATGTCCATTTTA
TACATGGAAAAGTACTCATTAGATCCCCCATTGTTTGTATTACGGTATTTCGTGAACACAAGAGGTAAAT
GACCTACAGAGCTGCTGTTGTGTTAGATTGAAAACACAACACAGGATCATGGAGGCATCCATCATTATGA
CGCATTCTGCCACTTGTAACTCTGCACAGACTTTTTGAAAAGTTTAATTGAGTCTTGGCGTTGTCGCAGA
AAAATACGAAAAATTCTGTGTTAAAATTTGCAAATAAAAATTCCAGTTTTATAGGAAATCGCCATGGCCT
TGTTCTTTAACCAGTTAAGCTTCCCCTTCTTTCACTCTCAAGTTGCAAGAAGCAAGTGTAGCAATGTGCA
CGCGACAGCCGGGTGTGTGACGCTGGACCAATCAGAGCACAGAGCTCCGAAAGTTTACCTTTTATGGCTA
GAGCCGGGTATGTGCCGTCATATAAAAGAGCGCGCCCAGCTTTTCAGCCTCACTTTGAGCTCCTCCACAC
GCAGCTAGTGCGGAATATCATCTGCTTGTAACCCATTCTCTTAAGTCGACAACCCCCCAAACCCAAGGTG
AGTTGGTTTTACAGTTTTTAAGCGTTTAATTATAGTTTCTATCTATTAATGTTAAGTAAAATGTGTAAAT
GGATAAATATGATTTGATGAAGTCTTTAGACAGTTCATAACGGTCTCTTTGTAGTTATCTACTAGGTTTG
ATTTATAAGTGGTGGTTCTTTTGATAATCTATGTTACATTTAATAAATATTGGCTGTATCTTAACTTTTT
TGTAGCGTTAGTGGATGTGGCAGGTGAGAATGTCGGTAATTTAACGTGACCAGTCGTAGGCACGACATTG
AACATTGAATAGGCCGGTGTGAAATGGGTGTTAAGTCTTAATATAAAGTTGTGTTCTGGCTAATCTCTCT
TTAACAGCCATAAATGTGATTTTTAACTACAGTTTTGAGGGTGCTGGTGAGCATGTTGCACACTTGATGG
ATAGCCGGCATGGGAAGTTCTTTGTGCAGGCAGTGCTGCAGCAGGGTGTGACCTACTTTAGCTAGCCGGC
TAACCAGCTCTCATCTGATGTAACGTAAACCCCATCAATCTAACATCGGCTCATTCGTGCTTTATAAGAT
CGAAGATCTTGTTATTAGTAACGGGTATTGGCATTTAGTTTTAACTTGGTTAATTTTCTTTTTGTTATGT
GTTCTATTTAAATGTAGCCTGCAGCCCCCTCTGTCTTTAATGAAGCTGAAGATTAACGTTAACGTTAGTG
AAGTGTTGTATCCGCTATGAAAGATTTGAATTTTAGAGGTGTGGTCCACTTTAATAACGGCTGCGGAGTT
CTCTGGCTGCACTTCAGCCGCTGTGACTGTCGAAGCAGAGCCCATCAGTTTTTCAGGATCTCGGTGATTT
TTGAGGCTAGACTATGAACTGAACCGACTGAGAGTGACCGTCCAGAAATGCTTTAGTGTGAAGTCTCCGC
TCACGAGGAGTCCGTGGACTGACTGCAGATCTGTGACGCAGTAACACCCGGCGGCAGACACCCGTTGAAA
TGCGGTTGTGTAATTGATCGCAGGCGAGGGTGGAAGAGGATGTGAAACTTCATTTGTGTAAAATTTAGGG
AGTGGTCCTGGTGTGATGAATGTCGAAATCTGTTCCTTTTTACTGAGCCCTACGACTCTGGCTGAGTGCC
ACACCGCCGGCAGCCGCAAAGCGGCTCAAACCATTGCCTTTTATGGTAATAATGAGAGAATGCAGAGGGA
CTTCCTTTGTCTGGCAT
